>Addgene plasmid #167004 | pcDNA3. Flag-CSL WT | addgene full sequence | sequence record 331145 | Addgene NGS Result
TGTTGGAGGTCGCTGAGTAGTGCGCGAGCAAAATTTAAGCTACAACAAGGCAAGGCTTGACCGACAATTG
CATGAAGAATCTGCTTAGGGTTAGGCGTTTTGCGCTGCTTCGCGATGTACGGGCCAGATATACGCGTTGA
CATTGATTATTGACTAGTTATTAATAGTAATCAATTACGGGGTCATTAGTTCATAGCCCATATATGGAGT
TCCGCGTTACATAACTTACGGTAAATGGCCCGCCTGGCTGACCGCCCAACGACCCCCGCCCATTGACGTC
AATAATGACGTATGTTCCCATAGTAACGCCAATAGGGACTTTCCATTGACGTCAATGGGTGGAGTATTTA
CGGTAAACTGCCCACTTGGCAGTACATCAAGTGTATCATATGCCAAGTACGCCCCCTATTGACGTCAATG
ACGGTAAATGGCCCGCCTGGCATTATGCCCAGTACATGACCTTATGGGACTTTCCTACTTGGCAGTACAT
CTACGTATTAGTCATCGCTATTACCATGGTGATGCGGTTTTGGCAGTACATCAATGGGCGTGGATAGCGG
TTTGACTCACGGGGATTTCCAAGTCTCCACCCCATTGACGTCAATGGGAGTTTGTTTTGGCACCAAAATC
AACGGGACTTTCCAAAATGTCGTAACAACTCCGCCCCATTGACGCAAATGGGCGGTAGGCGTGTACGGTG
GGAGGTCTATATAAGCAGAGCTCTCTGGCTAACTAGAGAACCCACTGCTTACTGGCTTATCGAAATTAAT
ACGACTCACTATAGGGAGACCCAAGCTTGGTACCATGGACTACAAAGACGATGACGATAAAGGAATTCTG
CAGATGCCTGTTGTGACAGGGAAATTTGGTGAGCGGCCTCCACCTAAACGACTTACTAGGGAAGCTATGC
GAAATTATTTAAAAGAGCGAGGGGATCAAACAGTACTTATTCTTCATGCAAAAGTTGCACAGAAGTCATA
TGGAAATGAAAAAAGGTTTTTTTGCCCACCTCCTTGTGTATATCTTATGGGCAGTGGATGGAAGAAAAAA
AAAGAACAAATGGAACGCGATGGTTGTTCTGAACAAGAGTCTCAACCGTGTGCATTTATTGGGATAGGAA
ATAGTGACCAAGAAATGCAGCAGCTAAACTTGGAAGGAAAGAACTATTGCACAGCCAAAACATTGTATAT
ATCTGACTCAGACAAGCGAAAGCACTTCATGTTGTCTGTAAAGATGTTCTATGGCAACAGTGATGACATT
GGTGTGTTCCTCAGCAAGCGGATAAAAGTCATCTCCAAACCTTCCAAAAAGAAGCAGTCATTGAAAAATG
CTGACTTATGCATTGCCTCAGGAACAAAGGTGGCTCTGTTTAATCGACTACGATCCCAGACAGTTAGTAC
CAGATACTTGCATGTAGAAGGAGGTAATTTTCATGCCAGTTCACAGCAGTGGGGAGCCTTTTTTATTCAT
CTCTTGGATGATGATGAATCAGAAGGAGAAGAATTCACAGTCCGAGATGGCTACATCCATTATGGACAAA
CAGTCAAACTTGTGTGCTCAGTTACTGGCATGGCACTCCCAAGATTGATAATTAGGAAAGTTGATAAGCA
GACCGCATTATTGGATGCAGATGATCCTGTGTCACAACTCCATAAATGTGCATTTTACCTTAAGGATACA
GAAAGAATGTATTTGTGCCTTTCTCAAGAAAGAATAATTCAATTTCAGGCCACTCCATGTCCAAAAGAAC
CAAATAAAGAGATGATAAATGATGGCGCTTCCTGGACAATCATTAGCACAGATAAGGCAGAGTATACATT
TTATGAGGGAATGGGCCCTGTCCTTGCCCCAGTCACTCCTGTGCCTGTGGTAGAGAGCCTTCAGTTGAAT
GGCGGTGGGGACGTAGCAATGCTTGAACTTACAGGACAGAATTTCACTCCAAATTTACGAGTGTGGTTTG
GGGATGTAGAAGCTGAAACTATGTACAGGTGTGGAGAGAGTATGCTCTGTGTCGTCCCAGACATTTCTGC
ATTCCGAGAAGGTTGGAGATGGGTCCGGCAACCAGTCCAGGTTCCAGTAACTTTGGTCCGAAATGATGGA
ATCATTTATTCCACCAGCCTTACCTTTACCTACACACCAGAACCAGGGCCGCGGCCACATTGCAGTGCAG
CAGGAGCAATCCTTCGAGCCAATTCAAGCCAGGTGCCCCCTAACGAATCAAACACAAACAGCGAGGGAAG
TTACACAAACGCCAGCACAAATTCAACCAGTGTCACATCATCTACAGCCACAGTGGTATCCTAACTACCG
TCTTTTTGCTAGGACTTAAACTGACTTGAGTGTGGCAAAAAGTTAACAAAAAAGGAGAAAAAATGAACAA
TCGTTTGTGGTTTCTTGGGAAAACTTTTCATACCAGGTGATACTATTCAAAAACCCCGTTGTCTCCCTGC
AAGTGCTGATTTGAAATGCAGAAGCCACAGTAAAAAAAAAAAAAAAAAAACTCGAGCATGCATCTAGAGG
GCCCTATTCTATAGTGTCACCTAAATGCTAGAGCTCGCTGATCAGCCTCGACTGTGCCTTCTAGTTGCCA
GCCATCTGTTGTTTGCCCCTCCCCCGTGCCTTCCTTGACCCTGGAAGGTGCCACTCCCACTGTCCTTTCC
TAATAAAATGAGGAAATTGCATCGCATTGTCTGAGTAGGTGTCATTCTATTCTGGGGGGTGGGGTGGGGC
AGGACAGCAAGGGGGAGGATTGGGAAGACAATAGCAGGCATGCTGGGGATGCGGTGGGCTCTATGGCTTC
TGAGGCGGAAAGAACCAGCTGGGGCTCTAGGGGGTATCCCC
[70 nt withheld, positions 2842-2911]
T
[53 nt withheld, positions 2913-2965]
C
[91 nt withheld, positions 2967-3057]
A
[49 nt withheld, positions 3059-3107]
CCTTTGACGTTGGAGTCCACGTTCTTT
[37 nt withheld, positions 3135-3171]
ACCCTATCTCGGTCTATTCTTTTGATTTATAAGGGATTTTGCCGATTTCGGCCTATTGGTTAAAAAATGA
GCTGATTTAACAAAAATTTAACGCGAATTAATTCTGTGGAATGTGTGTCAGTTAGGGTGTGGAAAGTCCC
CAGGCTCCCCAGCAGGCAGAAGTATGCAAAGCATGCATCTCAATTAGTCAGCAACCAGGTGTGGAAAGTC
CCCAGGCTCCCCAGCAGGCAGAAGTATGCAAAGCATGCATCTCAATTAGTCAGCAACCATAGTCCCGCCC
CTAACTCCGCCCATCCCGCCCCTAACTCCGCCCAGTTCCGCCCATTCTCCGCCCCATGGCTGACTAATTT
TTTTTATTTATGCAGAGGCCGAGGCCGCCTCTGCCTCTGAGCTATTCCAGAAGTAGTGAGGAGGCTTTTT
TGGAGGCCTAGGCTTTTGCAAAAAGCTCCCGGGAGCTTGTATATCCATTTTCGGATCTGATCAAGAGACA
GGATGAGGATCGTTTCGCATGATTGAACAAGATGGATTGCACGCAGGTTCTCCGGCCGCTTGGGTGGAGA
GGCTATTCGGCTATGACTGGGCACAACAGACAATCGGCTGCTCTGATGCCGCCGTGTTCCGGCTGTCAGC
GCAGGGGCGCCCGGTTCTTTTTGTCAAGACCGACCTGTCCGGTGCCCTGAATGAACTGCAGGACGAGGCA
GCGCGGCTATCGTGGCTGGCCACGACGGGCGTTCCTTGCGCAGCTGTGCTCGACGTTGTCACTGAAGCGG
GAAGGGACTGGCTGCTATTGGGCGAAGTGCCGGGGCAGGATCTCCTGTCATCTCACCTTGCTCCTGCCGA
GAAAGTATCCATCATGGCTGATGCAATGCGGCGGCTGCATACGCTTGATCCGGCTACCTGCCCATTCGAC
CACCAAGCGAAACATCGCATCGAGCGAGCACGTACTCGGATGGAAGCCGGTCTTGTCGATCAGGATGATC
TGGACGAAGAGCATCAGGGGCTCGCGCCAGCCGAACTGTTCGCCAGGCTCAAGGCGCGCATGCCCGACGG
CGAGGATCTCGTCGTGACCCATGGCGATGCCTGCTTGCCGAATATCATGGTGGAAAATGGCCGCTTTTCT
GGATTCATCGACTGTGGCCGGCTGGGTGTGGCGGACCGCTATCAGGACATAGCGTTGGCTACCCGTGATA
TTGCTGAAGAGCTTGGCGGCGAATGGGCTGACCGCTTCCTCGTGCTTTACGGTATCGCCGCTCCCGATTC
GCAGCGCATCGCCTTCTATCGCCTTCTTGACGAGTTCTTCTGAGCGGGACTCTGGGGTTCGAAATGACCG
ACCAAGCGACGCCCAACCTGCCATCACGAGATTTCGATTCCACCGCCGCCTTCTATGAAAGGTTGGGCTT
CGGAATCGTTTTCCGGGACGCCGGCTGGATGATCCTCCAGCGCGGGGATCTCATGCTGGAGTTCTTCGCC
CACCCCAACTTGTTTATTGCAGCTTATAATGGTTACAAATAAAGCAATAGCATCACAAATTTCACAAATA
AAGCATTTTTTTCACTGCATTCTAGTTGTGGTTTGTCCAAACTCATCAATGTATCTTATCATGTCTGTAT
ACCGTCGACCTCTAGCTAGAGCTTGGCGTAATCATGGTCATAGCTGTTTCCTGTGTGAAATTGTTATCCG
CTCACAATTCCACACAACATACGAGCCGGAAGCATAAAGTGTAAAGCCTGGGGTGCCTAATGAGTGAGCT
AACTCACATTAATTGCGTTGCGCTCACTGCCCGCTTTCCAGTCGGGAAACCTGTCGTGCCAGCTGCATTA
ATGAATCGGCCAACGCGCGGGGAGAGGCGGTTTGCGTATTGGGCGCTCTTCCGCTTCCTCGCTCACTGAC
TCGCTGCGCTCGGTCGTTCGGCTGCGGCGAGCGGTATCAGCTCACTCAAAGGCGGTAATACGGTTATCCA
CAGAATCAGGGGATAACGCAGGAAAGAACATGTGAGCAAAAGGCCAGCAAAAGGCCAGGAACCGTAAAAA
GGCCGCGTTGCTGGCGTTTTTCCATAGGCTCCGCCCCCCTGACGAGCATCACAAAAATCGACGCTCAAGT
CAGAGGTGGCGAAACCCGACAGGACTATAAAGATACCAGGCGTTTCCCCCTGGAAGCTCCCTCGTGCGCT
CTCCTGTTCCGACCCTGCCGCTTACCGGATACCTGTCCGCCTTTCTCCCTTCGGGAAGCGTGGCGCTTTC
TCATAGCTCACGCTGTAGGTATCTCAGTTCGGTGTAGGTCGTTCGCTCCAAGCTGGGCTGTGTGCACGAA
CCCCCCGTTCAGCCCGACCGCTGCGCCTTATCCGGTAACTATCGTCTTGAGTCCAACCCGGTAAGACACG
ACTTATCGCCACTGGCAGCAGCCACTGGTAACAGGATTAGCAGAGCGAGGTATGTAGGCGGTGCTACAGA
GTTCTTGAAGTGGTGGCCTAACTACGGCTACACTAGAAGAACAGTATTTGGTATCTGCGCTCTGCTGAAG
CCAGTTACCTTCGGAAAAAGAGTTGGTAGCTCTTGATCCGGCAAACAAACCACCGCTGGTAGCGGTGGTT
TTTTTGTTTGCAAGCAGCAGATTACGCGCAGAAAAAAAGGATCTCAAGAAGATCCTTTGATCTTTTCTAC
GGGGTCTGACGCTCAGTGGAACGAAAACTCACGTTAAGGGATTTTGGTCATGAGATTATCAAAAAGGATC
TTCACCTAGATCCTTTTAAATTAAAAATGAAGTTTTAAATCAATCTAAAGTATATATGAGTAAACTTGGT
CTGACAGTTACCAATGCTTAATCAGTGAGGCACCTATCTCAGCGATCTGTCTATTTCGTTCATCCATAGT
TGCCTGACTCCCCGTCGTGTAGATAACTACGATACGGGAGGGCTTACCATCTGGCCCCAGTGCTGCAATG
ATACCGCGAGACCCACGCTCACCGGCTCCAGATTTATCAGCAATAAACCAGCCAGCCGGAAGGGCCGAGC
GCAGAAGTGGTCCTGCAACTTTATCCGCCTCCATCCAGTCTATTAATTGTTGCCGGGAAGCTAGAGTAAG
TAGTTCGCCAGTTAATAGTTTGCGCAACGTTGTTGCCATTGCTACAGGCATCGTGGTGTCACGCTCGTCG
TTTGGTATGGCTTCATTCAGCTCCGGTTCCCAACGATCAAGGCGAGTTACATGATCCCCCATGTTGTGCA
AAAAAGCGGTTAGCTCCTTCGGTCCTCCGATCGTTGTCAGAAGTAAGTTGGCCGCAGTGTTATCACTCAT
GGTTATGGCAGCACTGCATAATTCTCTTACTGTCATGCCATCCGTAAGATGCTTTTCTGTGACTGGTGAG
TACTCAACCAAGTCATTCTGAGAATAGTGTATGCGGCGACCGAGTTGCTCTTGCCCGGCGTCAATACGGG
ATAATACCGCGCCACATAGCAGAACTTTAAAAGTGCTCATCATTGGAAAACGTTCTTCGGGGCGAAAACT
CTCAAGGATCTTACCGCTGTTGAGATCCAGTTCGATGTAACCCACTCGTGCACCCAACTGATCTTCAGCA
TCTTTTACTTTCACCAGCGTTTCTGGGTGAGCAAAAACAGGAAGGCAAAATGCCGCAAAAAAGGGAATAA
GGGCGACACGGAAATGTTGAATACTCATACTCTTCCTTTTTCAATATTATTGAAGCATTTATCAGGGTTA
TTGTCTCATGAGCGGATACATATTTGAATGTATTTAGAAAAATAAACAAATAGGGGTTCCGCGCACATTT
CCCCGAAAAGTGCCACCTGACGTCGACGGATCGGGAGATCTCCCGATCCCCTATGGTGCACTCTCAGTAC
AATCTGCTCTGATGCCGCATAGTTAAGCCAGTATCTGCTCCCTGCTTGTG
Features (pLannotate 1.2.2; 22 found; start..end, strand, type, name):
    139..518     +  enhancer       CMV enhancer: human cytomegalovirus immediate early enhancer
    519..722     +  promoter       CMV promoter: human cytomegalovirus (CMV) immediate early promoter
    718..751     +  LTR            5' LTR (truncated) (fragment): truncated 5' long terminal repeat (LTR) from HIV-1
    767..785     +  promoter       T7 promoter: promoter for bacteriophage T7 RNA polymerase
    807..831     +  CDS            3xFLAG (fragment): three tandem FLAG® epitope tags
    859..2301    +  CDS            RBPJ: SUH_HUMAN - Also known as IGKJRB, IGKJRB1, RBPJK, RBPSUH. Experimental evidence at protein level: Swiss-Prot protein existence level 1. Transcriptional regulator that plays a central role in Notch signaling, a signaling pathway involved in cell-cell communication that regulates a broad spectrum of cell-fate determinations. Acts as a transcriptional repressor when it is not associated with Notch proteins. When associated with some NICD product of Notch proteins (Notch intracellular domain), it acts as a transcriptional activator that activates transcription of Notch target genes. Probably repre
   2528..2546    -  promoter       SP6 promoter: promoter for bacteriophage SP6 RNA polymerase
   2572..2796    +  polyA_signal   bGH poly(A) signal: bovine growth hormone polyadenylation signal
   2800..2821    +  promoter       SV40 promoter (fragment): SV40 enhancer and early promoter
   2842..3270    +  rep_origin     f1 ori (sequence partly withheld): f1 bacteriophage origin of replication; arrow indicates direction of (+) strand synthesis
   3284..3613    +  promoter       SV40 promoter: SV40 enhancer and early promoter
   3680..4471    +  CDS            neo: KKA2_KLEPN - Also known as kan, nptII. Experimental evidence at protein level: Swiss-Prot protein existence level 1. Resistance to kanamycin, neomycin, paromomycin, ribostamycin, butirosin and gentamicin B. From Klebsiella pneumoniae.
   4495..4653    +  CDS            ble (fragment): BLE_KLEPN - Experimental evidence at protein level: Swiss-Prot protein existence level 1. Binding protein with a strong affinity to the bleomycin family of antibiotics. Binds to CL990; an antimitotic-antibiotic compound. From Klebsiella pneumoniae.
   4648..4769    +  polyA_signal   SV40 poly(A) signal: SV40 polyadenylation signal
   4842..4858    -  protein_bind   lac operator: The lac repressor binds to the lac operator to inhibit transcription in E. coli. This inhibition can be relieved by adding lactose or isopropyl-β-D-thiogalactopyranoside (IPTG). lac repressor encoded by lacI
   4866..4896    -  promoter       lac promoter: promoter for the E. coli lac operon
   4911..4932    -  protein_bind   CAP binding site: CAP binding activates transcription in the presence of cAMP. E. coli catabolite activator protein
   4945..5037    -  CDS            lacI (fragment): lac repressor; lacI; The lac repressor binds to the lac operator to inhibit transcription in E. coli. This inhibition can be relieved by adding lactose or isopropyl-β-D-thiogalactopyranoside (IPTG).
   5220..5808    -  rep_origin     ori: high-copy-number ColE1/pMB1/pBR322/pUC origin of replication
   5979..6839    -  CDS            AmpR: β-lactamase; bla; confers resistance to ampicillin, carbenicillin, and related antibiotics
   6840..6944    -  promoter       AmpR promoter: bla
   7003..7055    -  misc_feature   bom (fragment): basis of mobility region from pBR322
