[The description below was written by a language model from this plasmid's Addgene catalogue record and pLannotate feature annotations shown in this document.]
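Description:
pcDNA3. Flag-CSL WT is a 7,071-nt mammalian expression plasmid built on a pcDNA3.Flag backbone and carrying the wild-type human CSL cDNA, the product of the RBPJ gene (also known as RBP-Jκ or CBF1). The open reading frame sits downstream of the human cytomegalovirus immediate-early enhancer and promoter and is followed by the bovine growth hormone polyadenylation signal, giving strong constitutive transcription in transfected mammalian cells. A FLAG epitope supplied by the backbone is fused to the N terminus of CSL. The annotation software scores this short segment as a fragment of a 3xFLAG tag, which is consistent with a single FLAG unit rather than a triple tag. The tag allows detection and immunoprecipitation of the exogenous protein with anti-FLAG antibodies. T7 and SP6 promoters flank the insert in opposite orientations, as is standard for pcDNA3, and can serve for in vitro transcription or as sequencing primer sites.

In E. coli the plasmid is maintained at high copy through a ColE1/pUC-type origin and selected with ampicillin via the β-lactamase gene. An f1 origin is also present. For mammalian cells, an SV40 early promoter drives the neomycin phosphotransferase gene, terminated by the SV40 poly(A) signal, so stable transfectants can be selected with G418. Several small hits in the feature table (a truncated HIV-1 LTR fragment, ble, lacI and bom fragments) are probably backbone remnants or similarity matches rather than functional parts.

CSL is the DNA-binding transcriptional regulator at the core of Notch signalling, repressing target genes on its own and activating them when bound by the Notch intracellular domain. The construct is intended for expression of wild-type CSL, and the associated work concerns its role in telomere maintenance and genome stability in human dermal fibroblasts.
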