Addgene plasmid #167004: pcDNA3. Flag-CSL WT
Purpose: Mammalian expression of CSL WT
Depositing lab: Gian-Paolo Dotto. Depositing organization: Universite de Lausanne (UNIL). Publication: CSL controls telomere maintenance and genome stability in human dermal fibroblasts. Bottoni G, Katarkar A, Tassone B, Ghosh S, Clocchiatti A, Goruppi S, Bordignon P, Jafari P, Tordini F, Lunardi T, Hoetzenecker W, Neel V, Lingner J, Paolo Dotto G. Nat Commun. 2019 Aug 29;10(1):3884. doi: 10.1038/s41467-019-11785-7. PubMed 31467287.
Backbone
  Vector backbone: pcDNA3.Flag
  Vector type: Mammalian Expression
  Selectable markers: Neomycin (select with G418)
Growth in bacteria
  Bacterial resistance: Ampicillin, 100 μg/mL
  Growth temperature: 37°C
  Growth strain: DH5alpha
  Copy number: High Copy
Gene/Insert
  Gene/Insert name: CSL
  Species: H. sapiens (human)
  Entrez Gene: RBPJ (a.k.a. AOS3, CBF-1, CBF1, IGKJRB, IGKJRB1, KBF2, RBP-J, RBP-J kappa, RBP-JK, RBPJK, RBPSUH, SUH, csl)
  Promoter: CMV
  Tag / fusion protein: FLAG (N terminal on backbone)
  Cloning method: Ligation Independent Cloning
Resource information
  A portion of this plasmid was derived from a plasmid made by: The WT CSL cDNA was kindly provided by Dr. Franz Oswald
Terms and licenses: Academic/Nonprofit Terms; Industry Terms: Not Available to Industry
How to cite: pcDNA3. Flag-CSL WT was a gift from Gian-Paolo Dotto (Addgene plasmid # 167004 ; http://n2t.net/addgene:167004 ; RRID:Addgene_167004)
